Addgene plasmid #205301: pInt_attP1_sacB_kanR
Purpose: (Empty Backbone) Integrating plasmid for ORBIT in E. coli with sacB for counter selection. Used for markerless or scarless modifications.
Depositing lab: Scott Saunders. Publication: ORBIT for E. coli: Kilobase-scale oligonucleotide recombineering at high throughput and high efficiency. Saunders SH, Ahmed AM. bioRxiv 2023 10.1101/2023.06.28.546561.
Backbone
  Vector backbone: pKD4
  Vector type: Synthetic Biology
Growth in bacteria
  Bacterial resistance: Kanamycin, 50 μg/mL
  Growth temperature: 37°C
  Growth strain: BW25141
  Copy number: Low Copy
Gene/Insert
  Gene/Insert name: None
Resource information
  A portion of this plasmid was derived from a plasmid made by: pKM496 (Addgene #109301), pKD4 (CGSC #7632), and pKM461 (Addgene #108320)
Terms and licenses: Academic/Nonprofit Terms; Industry Terms: Not Available to Industry
Depositor comments: This plasmid is pInt_attP1_kanR with the sacB gene (sucrose sensitivity), which provides counter selection for clean deletions or marker excision. Please visit https://doi.org/10.1101/2023.06.28.546561 for bioRxiv preprint. Depositing lab uses BW25141 strain for growth (https://cgsc.biology.yale.edu/Strain.php?ID=64690)
How to cite: pInt_attP1_sacB_kanR was a gift from Scott Saunders (Addgene plasmid # 205301 ; http://n2t.net/addgene:205301 ; RRID:Addgene_205301)
