[The description below was written by a language model from this plasmid's Addgene catalogue record and pLannotate feature annotations shown in this document.]
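Description:
pInt_attP1_sacB_kanR is a 3.8 kb empty-backbone integrating plasmid built on pKD4 for use in ORBIT (oligonucleotide recombineering followed by Bxb1 integrase targeting) in E. coli. It replicates from the R6K γ origin, which depends on the R6K pi initiator protein supplied in trans. It is therefore maintained at low copy in a pir-type host such as the BW25141 strain used by the depositors and behaves as a non-replicating plasmid in ordinary target strains. Selection is by kanamycin through the Tn5-derived neo (nptII) gene. The short tnpA and ble fragments flagged in the annotation are most likely non-functional remnants of the Tn5 region carried over with that cassette.

The construct carries no insert. Its working parts are the attP site indicated by its name, the kanamycin marker and a sacB cassette. The automated feature table does not annotate the attP site. In ORBIT, a targeting oligonucleotide places the partner attachment site at a chosen chromosomal locus, and site-specific recombination with the plasmid's attP then inserts the whole plasmid there, giving kanamycin-resistant integrants. This version differs from the parent pInt_attP1_kanR by the addition of Bacillus subtilis sacB with its native sacR promoter and control region. The gene encodes a secreted levansucrase that makes cells sucrose-sensitive. That allows counter-selection for loss of the integrated sequence, which the record describes as enabling clean deletions, marker excision and markerless or scarless modifications. Two FRT sites, one full and one minimal, are also annotated. They lie on either side of the region containing sacB, neo and the origin, and could in principle support FLP-mediated excision.
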