Features (pLannotate 1.2.2; 8 found; start..end, strand, type, name):
     69..116     -  protein_bind   FRT: FLP-mediated recombination occurs in the 8-bp core sequence TCTAGAAA (Turan and Bode, 2011). FLP recombinase from the Saccharomyces cerevisiae 2μ plasmid
    121..231     +  CDS            tnpA (fragment): TN5P_ECOLX - Also known as tnp. Experimental evidence at protein level: Swiss-Prot protein existence level 1. Mediates transposition of transposon Tn5 by a 'cut and paste' mechanism. First, the monomeric transposase binds the 19 bp inverted DNA repeats flanking the transposon. Then, dimerization of the DNA- bound transposase creates a synaptic DNA complex. After nicking of the first DNA strand, excision of the transposon proceeds through a series of intermediates. The transposase then mediates the insertion of the transposon at a new site by strand transfer. The activity of the wild- type tran
    252..609     +  promoter       sacB promoter (fragment): sacR; sacB promoter and control region
    610..2031    +  CDS            SacB: secreted levansucrase that renders bacterial growth sensitive to sucrose; Bacillus subtilis sacB; negative selection marker
   2259..3050    +  CDS            neo: KKA2_KLEPN - Also known as kan, nptII. Experimental evidence at protein level: Swiss-Prot protein existence level 1. Resistance to kanamycin, neomycin, paromomycin, ribostamycin, butirosin and gentamicin B. From Klebsiella pneumoniae.
   3074..3226    +  CDS            ble (fragment): BLE_KLEPN - Experimental evidence at protein level: Swiss-Prot protein existence level 1. Binding protein with a strong affinity to the bleomycin family of antibiotics. Binds to CL990; an antimitotic-antibiotic compound. From Klebsiella pneumoniae.
   3280..3668    -  rep_origin     R6K γ ori: γ replication origin from E. coli plasmid R6K; requires the R6K initiator protein pi for replication
   3712..3745    -  protein_bind   FRT (minimal): supports FLP-mediated excision but not integration (Turan and Bode, 2011) FLP recombinase from the Saccharomyces cerevisiae 2μ plasmid
>Addgene plasmid #205301 | pInt_attP1_sacB_kanR | addgene full sequence | sequence record 404791 | Addgene NGS Result
GGTTTGTCTGGTCAACCACCGCGGTCTCAGTGGTGTACGGTACAAACCGTGTAGGCTGGAGCTGCTTCGA
AGTTCCTATACTTTCTAGAGAATAGGAACTTCGGAATAGGAACTTCAAGATCCCCCACGCTGCCGCAAGC
ACTCAGGGCGCAAGGGCTGCTAAAGGAAGCGGAACACGTAGAAAGCCAGTCCGCAGAAACGGTGCTGACC
CCGGATGAATGTCAGCTACTGGATGTTACATTGCACAAGATATGCAACAGAAACTATAAAAATACAGAGA
ATGAAAAGAAACAGATAGATTTTTTAGTTCTTTAGGCCCGTAGTCTGCAAATCCTTTTATGATTTTCTAT
CAAACAAAAGAGGAAAATAGACCAGTTGCAATCCAAACGAGAGTCTAATAGAATGAGGTCGAAAAGTAAA
TCGCGCGGGTTTGTTACTGATAAAGCAGGCAAGACCTAAAATGTGTAAAGGGCAAAGTGTATACTTTGGC
GTCACCCCTTACATATTTTAGGTCTTTTTTTATTGTGCGTAACTAACTTGCCATCTTCAAACAGGAGGGC
TGGAAGAAGCAGACCGCTAACACAGTACATAAAAAAGGAGACATGAACGATGAACATCAAAAAGTTTGCA
AAACAAGCAACAGTATTAACCTTTACTACCGCACTGCTGGCAGGAGGCGCAACTCAAGCGTTTGCGAAAG
AAACGAACCAAAAGCCATATAAGGAAACATACGGCATTTCCCATATTACACGCCATGATATGCTGCAAAT
CCCTGAACAGCAAAAAAATGAAAAATATCAAGTTCCTGAATTCGATTCGTCCACAATTAAAAATATCTCT
TCTGCAAAAGGCCTGGACGTTTGGGACAGCTGGCCATTACAAAACGCTGACGGCACTGTCGCAAACTATC
ACGGCTACCACATCGTCTTTGCATTAGCCGGAGATCCTAAAAATGCGGATGACACATCGATTTACATGTT
CTATCAAAAAGTCGGCGAAACTTCTATTGACAGCTGGAAAAACGCTGGCCGCGTCTTTAAAGACAGCGAC
AAATTCGATGCAAATGATTCTATCCTAAAAGACCAAACACAAGAATGGTCAGGTTCAGCCACATTTACAT
CTGACGGAAAAATCCGTTTATTCTACACTGATTTCTCCGGTAAACATTACGGCAAACAAACACTGACAAC
TGCACAAGTTAACGTATCAGCATCAGACAGCTCTTTGAACATCAACGGTGTAGAGGATTATAAATCAATC
TTTGACGGTGACGGAAAAACGTATCAAAATGTACAGCAGTTCATCGATGAAGGCAACTACAGCTCAGGCG
ACAACCATACGCTGAGAGATCCTCACTACGTAGAAGATAAAGGCCACAAATACTTAGTATTTGAAGCAAA
CACTGGAACTGAAGATGGCTACCAAGGCGAAGAATCTTTATTTAACAAAGCATACTATGGCAAAAGCACA
TCATTCTTCCGTCAAGAAAGTCAAAAACTTCTGCAAAGCGATAAAAAACGCACGGCTGAGTTAGCAAACG
GCGCTCTCGGTATGATTGAGCTAAACGATGATTACACACTGAAAAAAGTGATGAAACCGCTGATTGCATC
TAACACAGTAACAGATGAAATTGAACGCGCGAACGTCTTTAAAATGAACGGCAAATGGTACCTGTTCACT
GACTCCCGCGGATCAAAAATGACGATTGACGGCATTACGTCTAACGATATTTACATGCTTGGTTATGTTT
CTAATTCTTTAACTGGCCCATACAAGCCGCTGAACAAAACTGGCCTTGTGTTAAAAATGGATCTTGATCC
TAACGATGTAACCTTTACTTACTCACACTTCGCTGTACCTCAAGCGAAAGGAAACAATGTCGTGATTACA
AGCTATATGACAAACAGAGGATTCTACGCAGACAAACAATCAACGTTTGCGCCAAGCTTCCTGCTGAACA
TCAAAGGCAAGAAAACATCTGTTGTCAAAGACAGCATCCTTGAACAAGGACAATTAACAGTTAACAAATA
AGCGTCAGACGCGCAAAGAGAAAGCAGGTAGCTTGCAGTGGGCTTACATGGCGATAGCTAGACTGGGCGG
TTTTATGGACAGCAAGCGAACCGGAATTGCCAGCTGGGGCGCCCTCTGGTAAGGTTGGGAAGCCCTGCAA
AGTAAACTGGATGGCTTTCTTGCCGCCAAGGATCTGATGGCGCAGGGGATCAAGATCTGATCAAGAGACA
GGATGAGGATCGTTTCGCATGATTGAACAAGATGGATTGCACGCAGGTTCTCCGGCCGCTTGGGTGGAGA
GGCTATTCGGCTATGACTGGGCACAACAGACAATCGGCTGCTCTGATGCCGCCGTGTTCCGGCTGTCAGC
GCAGGGGCGCCCGGTTCTTTTTGTCAAGACCGACCTGTCCGGTGCCCTGAATGAACTGCAGGACGAGGCA
GCGCGGCTATCGTGGCTGGCCACGACGGGCGTTCCTTGCGCAGCTGTGCTCGACGTTGTCACTGAAGCGG
GAAGGGACTGGCTGCTATTGGGCGAAGTGCCGGGGCAGGATCTCCTGTCATCTCACCTTGCTCCTGCCGA
GAAAGTATCCATCATGGCTGATGCAATGCGGCGGCTGCATACGCTTGATCCGGCTACCTGCCCATTCGAC
CACCAAGCGAAACATCGCATCGAGCGAGCACGTACTCGGATGGAAGCCGGTCTTGTCGATCAGGATGATC
TGGACGAAGAGCATCAGGGGCTCGCGCCAGCCGAACTGTTCGCCAGGCTCAAGGCGCGCATGCCCGACGG
CGAGGATCTCGTCGTGACCCATGGCGATGCCTGCTTGCCGAATATCATGGTGGAAAATGGCCGCTTTTCT
GGATTCATCGACTGTGGCCGGCTGGGTGTGGCGGACCGCTATCAGGACATAGCGTTGGCTACCCGTGATA
TTGCTGAAGAGCTTGGCGGCGAATGGGCTGACCGCTTCCTCGTGCTTTACGGTATCGCCGCTCCCGATTC
GCAGCGCATCGCCTTCTATCGCCTTCTTGACGAGTTCTTCTGAGCGGGACTCTGGGGTTCGAAATGACCG
ACCAAGCGACGCCCAACCTGCCATCACGAGATTTCGATTCCACCGCCGCCTTCTATGAAAGGTTGGGCTT
CGGAATCGTTTTCCGGGACGCCGGCTGGATGATCCTCCAGCGCGGGGATCTCATGCTGGAGTTCTTCGCC
CACCCCAGCTTCAAAAGCGCTCTAAGGAGGATATTCATATGGACCATGGCTAATTCCCATGTCAGCCGTT
AAGTGTTCCTGTGTCACTCAAAATTGCTTTGAGAGGCTCTAAGGGCTTCTCAGTGCGTTACATCCCTGGC
TTGTTGTCCACAACCGTTAAACCTTAAAAGCTTTAAAAGCCTTATATATTCTTTTTTTTCTTATAAAACT
TAAAACCTTAGAGGCTATTTAAGTTGCTGATTTATATTAATTTTATTGTTCAAACATGAGAGCTTAGTAC
GTGAAACATGAGAGCTTAGTACGTTAGCCATGAGAGCTTAGTACGTTAGCCATGAGGGTTTAGTTCGTTA
AACATGAGAGCTTAGTACGTTAAACATGAGAGCTTAGTACGTGAAACATGAGAGCTTAGTACGTACTATC
AACAGGTTGAACTGCTGATCTTCAGATCCTCTACGCCGGACGCATCGTGGCCGGATCTTGCGGCCGCAAA
AGAAGTTCCTATACTTTCTAGAGAATAGGAACTTCGGAATAGGAACTATTACACGTCTTGAGCGATT
